Addgene plasmid #24651: GAG-PKB-pcDNA3
Depositing lab: Jim Woodgett. Depositing organization: Sinai Health System. Publication: Protein kinase B regulates T lymphocyte survival, nuclear factor kappaB activation, and Bcl-X(L) levels in vivo. Jones RG, Parsons M, Bonnard M, Chan VS, Yeh WC, Woodgett JR, Ohashi PS. J Exp Med. 2000 May 15. 191(10):1721-34. 10.1084/jem.191.10.1721 PubMed 10811865.
Backbone
  Vector backbone: pcDNA3
  Backbone size w/o insert (bp): 5400
  Vector type: Mammalian Expression
Growth in bacteria
  Bacterial resistance: Ampicillin, 100 μg/mL
  Growth temperature: 37°C
  Growth strain: DH5alpha
  Copy number: High Copy
Gene/Insert
  Gene/Insert name: PKB
  Species: H. sapiens (human)
  Entrez Gene: AKT1 (a.k.a. AKT, PKB, PKB-ALPHA, PRKBA, RAC, RAC-ALPHA)
  Tag / fusion protein: GAG (N terminal on insert)
  Cloning method: Restriction Enzyme
  Sequencing primers: 5′ CMV-F
Terms and licenses: Academic/Nonprofit Terms; Industry Terms
Depositor comments: P106S mutation in GAG and S2D, V45L, D46E, A50S, K112R, E117T, S126G, D127E mutations detected in PKB Addgene quality control sequence. Author reports that these mutations do not affect function.
How to cite: GAG-PKB-pcDNA3 was a gift from Jim Woodgett (Addgene plasmid # 24651 ; http://n2t.net/addgene:24651 ; RRID:Addgene_24651)
