[The description below was written by a language model from this plasmid's Addgene catalogue record and pLannotate feature annotations shown in this document.]
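Description:
GAG-PKB-pcDNA3 is a mammalian expression plasmid built on the pcDNA3 backbone that encodes protein kinase B (PKB, the product of the AKT1 gene) fused at its N terminus to a retroviral Gag segment. The full depositor sequence is about 7.9 kb. It is propagated in E. coli through a high-copy ColE1/pUC-type origin with ampicillin selection from the β-lactamase gene, and it also carries an f1 origin for single-stranded DNA production. For selection in mammalian cells, an SV40 early promoter drives a neomycin phosphotransferase gene followed by an SV40 polyadenylation signal, which allows G418 selection of stable transfectants.

The expression cassette uses the human cytomegalovirus immediate-early enhancer and promoter, with a T7 promoter just downstream and an SP6 promoter on the opposite strand flanking the insert, as is standard for pcDNA3. Transcripts terminate at the bovine growth hormone polyadenylation signal. The annotation identifies a truncated Moloney murine leukemia virus gag segment upstream of the AKT1 coding sequence. A Gag–Akt fusion of this type resembles the viral v-Akt oncoprotein, in which Gag sequences direct the kinase to membranes and render it constitutively active, although the record itself does not state this.

The catalogue lists the insert as human, whereas the automated annotation matched the coding sequence best to bovine AKT1. The depositor comments note one substitution in Gag and several in PKB relative to the reference, which are reported not to affect function. The associated publication concerns PKB in T lymphocyte survival, NF-κB activation and Bcl-xL levels, consistent with use of the construct to express active PKB in mammalian cells.
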