Features (pLannotate 1.2.2; 23 found; start..end, strand, type, name):
     36..80      -  misc_feature   bom (fragment): basis of mobility region from pBR322
    235..614     +  enhancer       CMV enhancer: human cytomegalovirus immediate early enhancer
    615..818     +  promoter       CMV promoter: human cytomegalovirus (CMV) immediate early promoter
    814..847     +  LTR            5' LTR (truncated) (fragment): truncated 5' long terminal repeat (LTR) from HIV-1
    863..881     +  promoter       T7 promoter: promoter for bacteriophage T7 RNA polymerase
    962..1378    +  CDS            gag (truncated): truncated Moloney murine leukemia virus (MMLV) gag gene lacking the start codon
   1753..3192    +  CDS            AKT1: AKT1_BOVIN - Also known as PKB. Experimental evidence at protein level: Swiss-Prot protein existence level 1. AKT1 is one of 3 closely related serine/threonine-protein kinases (AKT1, AKT2 and AKT3) called the AKT kinase, and which regulate many processes including metabolism, proliferation, cell survival, growth and angiogenesis. This is mediated through serine and/or threonine phosphorylation of a range of downstream substrates. Over 100 substrate candidates have been reported so far, but for most of them, no isoform specificity has been reported (By similarity). AKT is responsible of the reg
   3366..3384    +  misc_feature   MCS (fragment): pUC18/19 multiple cloning site
   3407..3425    -  promoter       SP6 promoter: promoter for bacteriophage SP6 RNA polymerase
   3451..3675    +  polyA_signal   bGH poly(A) signal: bovine growth hormone polyadenylation signal
   3679..3700    +  promoter       SV40 promoter (fragment): SV40 enhancer and early promoter
   3721..4149    +  rep_origin     f1 ori (sequence partly withheld): f1 bacteriophage origin of replication; arrow indicates direction of (+) strand synthesis
   4163..4493    +  promoter       SV40 promoter: SV40 enhancer and early promoter
   4560..5351    +  CDS            neo: KKA2_KLEPN - Also known as kan, nptII. Experimental evidence at protein level: Swiss-Prot protein existence level 1. Resistance to kanamycin, neomycin, paromomycin, ribostamycin, butirosin and gentamicin B. From Klebsiella pneumoniae.
   5375..5533    +  CDS            ble (fragment): BLE_KLEPN - Experimental evidence at protein level: Swiss-Prot protein existence level 1. Binding protein with a strong affinity to the bleomycin family of antibiotics. Binds to CL990; an antimitotic-antibiotic compound. From Klebsiella pneumoniae.
   5528..5649    +  polyA_signal   SV40 poly(A) signal: SV40 polyadenylation signal
   5722..5738    -  protein_bind   lac operator: The lac repressor binds to the lac operator to inhibit transcription in E. coli. This inhibition can be relieved by adding lactose or isopropyl-β-D-thiogalactopyranoside (IPTG). lac repressor encoded by lacI
   5746..5776    -  promoter       lac promoter: promoter for the E. coli lac operon
   5791..5812    -  protein_bind   CAP binding site: CAP binding activates transcription in the presence of cAMP. E. coli catabolite activator protein
   5825..5917    -  CDS            lacI (fragment): lac repressor; lacI; The lac repressor binds to the lac operator to inhibit transcription in E. coli. This inhibition can be relieved by adding lactose or isopropyl-β-D-thiogalactopyranoside (IPTG).
   6100..6688    -  rep_origin     ori: high-copy-number ColE1/pMB1/pBR322/pUC origin of replication
   6859..7719    -  CDS            AmpR: β-lactamase; bla; confers resistance to ampicillin, carbenicillin, and related antibiotics
   7720..7824    -  promoter       AmpR promoter: bla
>Addgene plasmid #24651 | GAG-PKB-pcDNA3 | depositor full sequence | sequence record 11472 | Author sequence
GACGGATCGGGAGATCTCCCGATCCCCTATGGTCGACTCTCAGTACAATCTGCTCTGATGCCGCATAGTT
AAGCCAGTATCTGCTCCCTGCTTGTGTGTTGGAGGTCGCTGAGTAGTGCGCGAGCAAAATTTAAGCTACA
ACAAGGCAAGGCTTGACCGACAATTGCATGAAGAATCTGCTTAGGGTTAGGCGTTTTGCGCTGCTTCGCG
ATGTACGGGCCAGATATACGCGTTGACATTGATTATTGACTAGTTATTAATAGTAATCAATTACGGGGTC
ATTAGTTCATAGCCCATATATGGAGTTCCGCGTTACATAACTTACGGTAAATGGCCCGCCTGGCTGACCG
CCCAACGACCCCCGCCCATTGACGTCAATAATGACGTATGTTCCCATAGTAACGCCAATAGGGACTTTCC
ATTGACGTCAATGGGTGGACTATTTACGGTAAACTGCCCACTTGGCAGTACATCAAGTGTATCATATGCC
AAGTACGCCCCCTATTGACGTCAATGACGGTAAATGGCCCGCCTGGCATTATGCCCAGTACATGACCTTA
TGGGACTTTCCTACTTGGCAGTACATCTACGTATTAGTCATCGCTATTACCATGGTGATGCGGTTTTGGC
AGTACATCAATGGGCGTGGATAGCGGTTTGACTCACGGGGATTTCCAAGTCTCCACCCCATTGACGTCAA
TGGGAGTTTGTTTTGGCACCAAAATCAACGGGACTTTCCAAAATGTCGTAACAACTCCGCCCCATTGACG
CAAATGGGCGGTAGGCGTGTACGGTGGGAGGTCTATATAAGCAGAGCTCTCTGGCTAACTAGAGAACCCA
CTGCTTACTGGCTTATCGAAATTAATACGACTCACTATAGGGAGACCCAAGCTTGGTACCGAGCTCGGAT
CCACTAGTAACGGCCGCCAGTGTGCTGGAATTCGGATCCTAGACCACCATGGGCCAGACTGTTACCACTC
CCTTAAGTTTGACCTTAGGTCACTGGAAAGATGTCGAGCGGATCGCTCACAACCAGTCGGTAGATGTCAA
GAAGAGACGTTGGGTTACCTTCTGCTCTGCAGAATGGCCAACCTTTAACGTCGGATGGCCGCGAGACGGC
ACCTTTAACCGAGACCTCATCACCCAGGTTAAGATCAAGGTCTTTTCACCTGGCCCGCATGGACACCCAG
ACCAGGTCCCCTACATCGTGACCTGGGAAGCCTTGGCTTTTGACCCCCCTCCCTGGGTCAAGCCCTTTGT
ACACCCTAAGCCTCCGCCTCCTCTTCCTCCATCCGCCCCGTCTCTCCCCCTTGAACCTCCTCGTTCGACC
CCGCCTCGATCCTCCCTTTATCCAGCCCTCACTCCTTCTCTAGGCGCCAAACCTAAACCTCAAGTTCTTT
CTGACAGTGGGGGGCCGCTCATCGACCTACTTACAGAAGACCCCCCGCCTTATAGGGACCCAAGACCACC
CCCTTCCGACAGGGACGGAAATGGTGGAGAAGCGACCCCTGCGGGAGAGGCACCGGACCCCTCCCCAATG
GCATCTCGCCTACGTGGGAGACGGGAGCCCCCTGTGGCCGACTCCACTACCTCGCAGGCATTCCCCCTCC
GCGCAGGAGGAAACGGACAGCTTCAATACTGGCCGTTCTCCTCTTCTGACCTTTACAACTGGAAAAATAA
TAACCCTTCTTTTTCTGAAGATCCAGGTAAACTGACAGCTCTGATCGAGTCTGTTCTCATCTACCCATAC
CCATGGACGACGTGGCCATCGTGAAGGAGGGCTGGCTGCACAAGCGAGGTGAGTACATCAAGACGTGGCG
GCCGCGTTACTTCCTCCTGAAGAACGATGGCACGTTCATTGGCTACAAGGAGCGGCCGCAGGACCTGGAG
CAGCGTGAGTCGCCCCTCAACAACTTCTCCGTGGCCCAATGCCAGCTGATGAAGACGGAGCGGCCGCGGC
CCAACACCTTCATCATCCGCTGCCTGCAGTGGACCACGGTCATCGAGCGCACGTTCCACGTGGAGACGCC
CGAGGAGCGGGAGGAGTGGACCACCGCCATCCAGACGGTGGCCGACGGGCTCAAGAGGCAGGAGGAGGAG
ACGATGGACTTCCGGTCGGGCTCACCCGGCGAGAACTCGGGGGCCGAGGAGATGGAGGTGTCGCTGGCCA
AGCCCAAGCACCGCGTGACCATGAATGAGTTTGAGTACGTGAAGCTGCTGGGCAAAGGCACTTTCGGGAA
GGTGATCCTGGTGAAGGAGAAGGCCACAGCGGCCTACTACGCCATGAAGATCCTAAAGAAGGAGGTCATC
GTGGCCAAGGACGAGGTGGCCCACACGCTCACAGAGAACCGCGTTCTCCAGAACTCCCGGCACCCGTCCC
TGACGGCCCTGAAGTACTCCTTCCAGACACACGACCGCCTGTGCTTCGTCATGGAGTACGCTAACGGGGG
CGAGCTTTTCTTCCACCTGTCCCGGGAGCGGGTGTTTTCCGAGGACCGGGCCCGTTTCTACGGCGCCGAG
ATCGTGTCGGCCCTGGATTACCTGCACTCGGAAAAGGAAGTGGTGTACAGGGACCTCAAGCTGGAGAACC
TCATGCTGGACAAGGACGGGCACATCAAGATCACCGACTTCGGACTGTGCAAGGAGGGCATCAAGGATGG
CGCCACCATGAAGACTTTCTGCGGGACCCCCGAATACCTGGCTCCCGAGGTGCTGGAGGACAACGACTAC
GGCCGGGCAGTGGACTGGTGGGGGCTGGGTGTGGTCATGTACGAGATGATGTGCGGCCGCCTGCCCTTCT
ACAACCAGGACCACGAGAAGCTCTTTGAGCTCATTCTCATGGAGGAGATCCGCTTCCCCCGCACACTCAG
CCCGGAGGCCAAGTCCCTGCTCTCTGGGCTACTCAAGAAGGACCCCAAGCAGCGGCTTGGTGGGGGCTCT
GAGGACGCCAAGGAGATCATGCAGCACCGATTCTTCGCCAGCATCGTGTGGCAGGACGTGTACGAGAAGA
AGCTCAGCCCGCCCTTCAAGCCTCAGGTCACATCTGAGACGGACACCAGGTATTTTGATGAGGAGTTCAC
GGCCCAGATGATCACCATTACGCCACCTGACCAAGACGACAGCATGGAGGGGGTGGACAGCGAACGGAGG
CCCCACTTCCCCCAGTTCTCCTACTCGGCCAGCGCGACGGCCTGAGGGGCCCGCTGCCGGAGCTCAGTAC
ACCGCCACGGGCAGCCACGTGCTCTGGACGCTTCCGAGGACTGGGAGGAAGCCTCGCACGGAGGATCTGT
ATTTAATGTTTTTTATTTCTGGATGCGTTTGAGTGGAACCTCGCCATCCTCCAACACAGGATGGAGAGGA
CCATGGGGGATCCTCTAGAGTCGAGCATGCATCTAGAGGGCCCTATTCTATAGTGTCACCTAAATGCTAG
AGCTCGCTGATCAGCCTCGACTGTGCCTTCTAGTTGCCAGCCATCTGTTGTTTGCCCCTCCCCCGTGCCT
TCCTTGACCCTGGAAGGTGCCACTCCCACTGTCCTTTCCTAATAAAATGAGGAAATTGCATCGCATTGTC
TGAGTAGGTGTCATTCTATTCTGGGGGGTGGGGTGGGGCAGGACAGCAAGGGGGAGGATTGGGAAGACAA
TAGCAGGCATGCTGGGGATGCGGTGGGCTCTATGGCTTCTGAGGCGGAAAGAACCAGCTGGGGCTCTAGG
GGGTATCCCC
[124 nt withheld, positions 3721-3844]
C
[32 nt withheld, positions 3846-3877]
CA
[57 nt withheld, positions 3880-3936]
A
[49 nt withheld, positions 3938-3986]
CCTTTGACGTTGGAGTCCACGTTCTTT
[37 nt withheld, positions 4014-4050]
ACCCTATCTCGGTCTATTCTTTTGATTTATAAGGGATTTTGGGGATTTCGGCCTATTGGTTAAAAAATGA
GCTGATTTAACAAAAATTTAACGCGAATTAATTCTGTGGAATGTGTGTCAGTTAGGGTGTGGAAAGTCCC
CAGGCTCCCCAGGCAGGCAGAAGTATGCAAAGCATGCATCTCAATTAGTCAGCAACCAGGTGTGGAAAGT
CCCCAGGCTCCCCAGCAGGCAGAAGTATGCAAAGCATGCATCTCAATTAGTCAGCAACCATAGTCCCGCC
CCTAACTCCGCCCATCCCGCCCCTAACTCCGCCCAGTTCCGCCCATTCTCCGCCCCATGGCTGACTAATT
TTTTTTATTTATGCAGAGGCCGAGGCCGCCTCTGCCTCTGAGCTATTCCAGAAGTAGTGAGGAGGCTTTT
TTGGAGGCCTAGGCTTTTGCAAAAAGCTCCCGGGAGCTTGTATATCCATTTTCGGATCTGATCAAGAGAC
AGGATGAGGATCGTTTCGCATGATTGAACAAGATGGATTGCACGCAGGTTCTCCGGCCGCTTGGGTGGAG
AGGCTATTCGGCTATGACTGGGCACAACAGACAATCGGCTGCTCTGATGCCGCCGTGTTCCGGCTGTCAG
CGCAGGGGCGCCCGGTTCTTTTTGTCAAGACCGACCTGTCCGGTGCCCTGAATGAACTGCAGGACGAGGC
AGCGCGGCTATCGTGGCTGGCCACGACGGGCGTTCCTTGCGCAGCTGTGCTCGACGTTGTCACTGAAGCG
GGAAGGGACTGGCTGCTATTGGGCGAAGTGCCGGGGCAGGATCTCCTGTCATCTCACCTTGCTCCTGCCG
AGAAAGTATCCATCATGGCTGATGCAATGCGGCGGCTGCATACGCTTGATCCGGCTACCTGCCCATTCGA
CCACCAAGCGAAACATCGCATCGAGCGAGCACGTACTCGGATGGAAGCCGGTCTTGTCGATCAGGATGAT
CTGGACGAAGAGCATCAGGGGCTCGCGCCAGCCGAACTGTTCGCCAGGCTCAAGGCGCGCATGCCCGACG
GCGAGGATCTCGTCGTGACCCATGGCGATGCCTGCTTGCCGAATATCATGGTGGAAAATGGCCGCTTTTC
TGGATTCATCGACTGTGGCCGGCTGGGTGTGGCGGACCGCTATCAGGACATAGCGTTGGCTACCCGTGAT
ATTGCTGAAGAGCTTGGCGGCGAATGGGCTGACCGCTTCCTCGTGCTTTACGGTATCGCCGCTCCCGATT
CGCAGCGCATCGCCTTCTATCGCCTTCTTGACGAGTTCTTCTGAGCGGGACTCTGGGGTTCGAAATGACC
GACCAAGCGACGCCCAACCTGCCATCACGAGATTTCGATTCCACCGCCGCCTTCTATGAAAGGTTGGGCT
TCGGAATCGTTTTCCGGGACGCCGGCTGGATGATCCTCCAGCGCGGGGATCTCATGCTGGAGTTCTTCGC
CCACCCCAACTTGTTTATTGCAGCTTATAATGGTTACAAATAAAGCAATAGCATCACAAATTTCACAAAT
AAAGCATTTTTTTCACTGCATTCTAGTTGTGGTTTGTCCAAACTCATCAATGTATCTTATCATGTCTGTA
TACCGTCGACCTCTAGCTAGAGCTTGGCGTAATCATGGTCATAGCTGTTTCCTGTGTGAAATTGTTATCC
GCTCACAATTCCACACAACATACGAGCCGGAAGCATAAAGTGTAAAGCCTGGGGTGCCTAATGAGTGAGC
TAACTCACATTAATTGCGTTGCGCTCACTGCCCGCTTTCCAGTCGGGAAACCTGTCGTGCCAGCTGCATT
AATGAATCGGCCAACGCGCGGGGAGAGGCGGTTTGCGTATTGGGCGCTCTTCCGCTTCCTCGCTCACTGA
CTCGCTGCGCTCGGTCGTTCGGCTGCGGCGAGCGGTATCAGCTCACTCAAAGGCGGTAATACGGTTATCC
ACAGAATCAGGGGATAACGCAGGAAAGAACATGTGAGCAAAAGGCCAGCAAAAGGCCAGGAACCGTAAAA
AGGCCGCGTTGCTGGCGTTTTTCCATAGGCTCCGCCCCCCTGACGAGCATCACAAAAATCGACGCTCAAG
TCAGAGGTGGCGAAACCCGACAGGACTATAAAGATACCAGGCGTTTCCCCCTGGAAGCTCCCTCGTGCGC
TCTCCTGTTCCGACCCTGCCGCTTACCGGATACCTGTCCGCCTTTCTCCCTTCGGGAAGCGTGGCGCTTT
CTCAATGCTCACGCTGTAGGTATCTCAGTTCGGTGTAGGTCGTTCGCTCCAAGCTGGGCTGTGTGCACGA
ACCCCCCGTTCAGCCCGACCGCTGCGCCTTATCCGGTAACTATCGTCTTGAGTCCAACCCGGTAAGACAC
GACTTATCGCCACTGGCAGCAGCCACTGGTAACAGGATTAGCAGAGCGAGGTATGTAGGCGGTGCTACAG
AGTTCTTGAAGTGGTGGCCTAACTACGGCTACACTAGAAGGACAGTATTTGGTATCTGCGCTCTGCTGAA
GCCAGTTACCTTCGGAAAAAGAGTTGGTAGCTCTTGATCCGGCAAACAAACCACCGCTGGTAGCGGTGGT
TTTTTTGTTTGCAAGCAGCAGATTACGCGCAGAAAAAAAGGATCTCAAGAAGATCCTTTGATCTTTTCTA
CGGGGTCTGACGCTCAGTGGAACGAAAACTCACGTTAAGGGATTTTGGTCATGAGATTATCAAAAAGGAT
CTTCACCTAGATCCTTTTAAATTAAAAATGAAGTTTTAAATCAATCTAAAGTATATATGAGTAAACTTGG
TCTGACAGTTACCAATGCTTAATCAGTGAGGCACCTATCTCAGCGATCTGTCTATTTCGTTCATCCATAG
TTGCCTGACTCCCCGTCGTGTAGATAACTACGATACGGGAGGGCTTACCATCTGGCCCCAGTGCTGCAAT
GATACCGCGAGACCCACGCTCACCGGCTCCAGATTTATCAGCAATAAACCAGCCAGCCGGAAGGGCCGAG
CGCAGAAGTGGTCCTGCAACTTTATCCGCCTCCATCCAGTCTATTAATTGTTGCCGGGAAGCTAGAGTAA
GTAGTTCGCCAGTTAATAGTTTGCGCAACGTTGTTGCCATTGCTACAGGCATCGTGGTGTCACGCTCGTC
GTTTGGTATGGCTTCATTCAGCTCCGGTTCCCAACGATCAAGGCGAGTTACATGATCCCCCATGTTGTGC
AAAAAAGCGGTTAGCTCCTTCGGTCCTCCGATCGTTGTCAGAAGTAAGTTGGCCGCAGTGTTATCACTCA
TGGTTATGGCAGCACTGCATAATTCTCTTACTGTCATGCCATCCGTAAGATGCTTTTCTGTGACTGGTGA
GTACTCAACCAAGTCATTCTGAGAATAGTGTATGCGGCGACCGAGTTGCTCTTGCCCGGCGTCAATACGG
GATAATACCGCGCCACATAGCAGAACTTTAAAAGTGCTCATCATTGGAAAACGTTCTTCGGGGCGAAAAC
TCTCAAGGATCTTACCGCTGTTGAGATCCAGTTCGATGTAACCCACTCGTGCACCCAACTGATCTTCAGC
ATCTTTTACTTTCACCAGCGTTTCTGGGTGAGCAAAAACAGGAAGGCAAAATGCCGCAAAAAAGGGAATA
AGGGCGACACGGAAATGTTGAATACTCATACTCTTCCTTTTTCAATATTATTGAAGCATTTATCAGGGTT
ATTGTCTCATGAGCGGATACATATTTGAATGTATTTAGAAAAATAAACAAATAGGGGTTCCGCGCACATT
TCCCCGAAAAGTGCCACCTGACGTC
