>Addgene plasmid #24651 | GAG-PKB-pcDNA3 | addgene partial sequence | sequence record 30629 | 24651 with pBABE5'
CTCAGTTTCTTTCTGACAGGTGGGGGGCCGCTCATCGACCTACTTACAGAAGACCCCCCGCCTTATAGGG
ACCCAAGACCACCCCCTTCCGACAGGGACGGAAATGGTGGAGAAGCGACCCCTGCGGGAGAGGCACCGGA
CCCCTCCCCAATGGCATCTCGCCTACGTGGGAGACGGGAGCCCCCTGTGGCCGACTCCACTACCTCGCAG
GCATTCCCCCTCCGCGCAGGAGGAAACGGACAGCTTCAATACTGGCCGTTCTCCTCTTCTGACCTTTACA
ACTGGAAAAATAATAACCCTTCTTTTTCTGAAGATCCAGGTAAACTGACAGCTCTGATCGAGTCTGTTCT
CATCACCCATACCATGGACGACGTGGCCATCGTGAAGGAGGGCTGGCTGCACAAGCGAGGTGAGTACATC
AAGACGTGGCGGCCGCGTTACTTCCTCCTGAAGAACGATGGCACGTTCATTGGCTACAAGGAGCGGCCGC
AGGACCTGGAGCAGCGTGAGTCGCCCCTCAACAACTTCTCCGTGGCCCAATGCCAGCTGATGAAGACGGA
GCGGCCGCGGCCCAACACCTTCATCATCCGCTGCCTGCAGTGGACCACGGTCATCGAGCGCACGTTCCAC
GTGGAGACGCCCGAGGAGCGGGAGGAGTGGACCACCGCCATCCAGACGGTGGCCGACGGGCTCAAGAGGC
AGGAGGAGGAGACGATGGACTTCCGGTCGGGCTCACCCGGCGAGAACTCGGGGGCCGAGGAGATGGAGGT
GTCGCTGGCCAAGCCCAAGCACCGCGTGACCATGAATGAGTTTGAGTACCTGAAGCTGCTGGGCAAAGGC
ACCTTCGGGAAAGGTGATCCTGGTGAAGGAGAAGGCCACAGGCCGCTACTACGCCATGAAGATCCTAAAG
AAGGAGGTCATCGTTGG
