>Addgene plasmid #24651 | GAG-PKB-pcDNA3 | addgene partial sequence | sequence record 30630 | 24651 with CMV-F
AGCTCTCTGGCTAACTAGAGAACCCACTGCTTACTGGCTTATCGAAATTAATACGACTCACTATAGGGAG
ACCCAAGCTTGGTACCGAGCTCGGATCCACTAGTAACGGCCGCCAGTGTGCTGGAATTCGGATCAGCTTG
TCTGATGCAGCATCGTTCTGTGTTGTCTCTGTCTGACTGTGTTTCTGTATTTGTCTGAAAATATGGGCCA
GACTGTTACCACTCCCTTAAGTTTGACCTTAGGTCACTGGAAAGATGTCGAGCGGATCGCTCACAACCAG
TCGGTAGATGTCAAGAAGAGACGTTGGGTTACCTTCTGCTCTGCAGAATGGCCAACCTTTAACGTCGGAT
GGCCGCGAGACGGCACCTTTAACCGAGACCTCATCACCCAGGTTAAGATCAAGGTCTTTTCACCTGGCCC
GCATGGACACCCAGACCAGGTCCCCTACATCGTGACCTGGGAAGCCTTGGCTTTTGACCCCCCTCCCTGG
GTCAAGCCCTTTGTACACCCTAAGCCTTCGCCTCCTCTTCCTCCATCCGCCCCGTCTCTCCCCCTTGAAC
CTCCTCGTTCGACCCCGCCTCGATCCTCCCTTTATCCAGCCCTCACTCCTTCTCTAGGCGCCAAACCTAA
ACCTCAAGTTCTTTCTGACAGTGGGGGGCCGCTCATCGACCTACTTACAGAAGACCCCCCGCCTTATAGG
GACCCAAGACCACCCCCTTCCGACAGGGACGGAAATGGTGGAGAAGCGACCCCTGCGGGAGAGG
